>Addgene plasmid #202651 | Shim_ProRS_TP_GFP_pK7FWG2 | addgene full sequence | sequence record 403449 | Addgene NGS Result
GGATGGCGGCCTGAAGCCACACAGTGATATTGATTTGCTGGTTACGGTGACCGTAAGGCTTGATGAAACA
ACGCGGCGAGCTTTGATCAACGACCTTTTGGAAACTTCGGCTTCCCCTGGAGAGAGCGAGATTCTCCGCG
CTGTAGAAGTCACCATTGTTGTGCACGACGACATCATTCCGTGGCGTTATCCAGCTAAGCGCGAACTGCA
ATTTGGAGAATGGCAGCGCAATGACATTCTTGCAGGTATCTTCGAGCCAGCCACGATCGACATTGATCTG
GCTATCTTGCTGACAAAAGCAAGAGAACATAGCGTTGCCTTGGTAGGTCCAGCGGCGGAGGAACTCTTTG
ATCCGGTTCCTGAACAGGATCTATTTGAGGCGCTAAATGAAACCTTAACGCTATGGAACTCGCCGCCCGA
CTGGGCTGGCGATGAGCGAAATGTAGTGCTTACGTTGTCCCGCATTTGGTACAGCGCAGTAACCGGCAAA
ATCGCGCCGAAGGATGTCGCTGCCGACTGGGCAATGGAGCGCCTGCCGGCCCAGTATCAGCCCGTCATAC
TTGAAGCTAGACAGGCTTATCTTGGACAAGAAGAAGATCGCTTGGCCTCGCGCGCAGATCAGTTGGAAGA
ATTTGTCCACTACGTGAAAGGCGAGATCACCAAGGTAGTCGGCAAATAATGTCTAGCTAGAAATTCGTTC
AAGCCGACGCCGCTTCGCGGCGCGGCTTAACTCAAGCGTTAGATGCACTAAGCACATAATTGCTCACAGC
CAAACTATCAGGTCAAGTCTGCTTTTATTATTTTTAAGCGTGCATAATAAGCCCTACACAAATTGGGAGA
TATATCATGCATGACCAAAATCCCTTAACGTGAGTTTTCGTTCCACTGAGCGTCAGACCCCGTAGAAAAG
ATCAAAGGATCTTCTTGAGATCCTTTTTTTCTGCGCGTAATCTGCTGCTTGCAAACAAAAAAACCACCGC
TACCAGCGGTGGTTTGTTTGCCGGATCAAGAGCTACCAACTCTTTTTCCGAAGGTAACTGGCTTCAGCAG
AGCGCAGATACCAAATACTGTCCTTCTAGTGTAGCCGTAGTTAGGCCACCACTTCAAGAACTCTGTAGCA
CCGCCTACATACCTCGCTCTGCTAATCCTGTTACCAGTGGCTGCTGCCAGTGGCGATAAGTCGTGTCTTA
CCGGGTTGGACTCAAGACGATAGTTACCGGATAAGGCGCAGCGGTCGGGCTGAACGGGGGGTTCGTGCAC
ACAGCCCAGCTTGGAGCGAACGACCTACACCGAACTGAGATACCTACAGCGTGAGCTATGAGAAAGCGCC
ACGCTTCCCGAAGGGAGAAAGGCGGACAGGTATCCGGTAAGCGGCAGGGTCGGAACAGGAGAGCGCACGA
GGGAGCTTCCAGGGGGAAACGCCTGGTATCTTTATAGTCCTGTCGGGTTTCGCCACCTCTGACTTGAGCG
TCGATTTTTGTGATGCTCGTCAGGGGGGCGGAGCCTATGGAAAAACGCCAGCAACGCGGCCTTTTTACGG
TTCCTGGCCTTTTGCTGGCCTTTTGCTCACATGTTCTTTCCTGCGTTATCCCCTGATTCTGTGGATAACC
GTATTACCGCCTTTGAGTGAGCTGATACCGCTCGCCGCAGCCGAACGACCGAGCGCAGCGAGTCAGTGAG
CGAGGAAGCGGAAGAGCGCCTGATGCGGTATTTTCTCCTTACGCATCTGTGCGGTATTTCACACCGCATA
TGGTGCACTCTCAGTACAATCTGCTCTGATGCCGCATAGTTAAGCCAGTATACACTCCGCTATCGCTACG
TGACTGGGTCATGGCTGCGCCCCGACACCCGCCAACACCCGCTGACGCGCCCTGACGGGCTTGTCTGCTC
CCGGCATCCGCTTACAGACAAGCTGTGACCGTCTCCGGGAGCTGCATGTGTCAGAGGTTTTCACCGTCAT
CACCGAAACGCGCGAGGCAGGGTGCCTTGATGTGGGCGCCGGCGGTCGAGTGGCGACGGCGCGGCTTGTC
CGCGCCCTGGTAGATTGCCTGGCCGTAGGCCAGCCATTTTTGAGCGGCCAGCGGCCGCGATAGGCCGACG
CGAAGCGGCGGGGCGTAGGGAGCGCAGCGACCGAAGGGTAGGCGCTTTTTGCAGCTCTTCGGCTGTGCGC
TGGCCAGACAGTTATGCACAGGCCAGGCGGGTTTTAAGAGTTTTAATAAGTTTTAAAGAGTTTTAGGCGG
AAAAATCGCCTTTTTTCTCTTTTATATCAGTCACTTACATGTGTGACCGGTTCCCAATGTACGGCTTTGG
GTTCCCAATGTACGGGTTCCGGTTCCCAATGTACGGCTTTGGGTTCCCAATGTACGTGCTATCCACAGGA
AAGAGACCTTTTCGACCTTTTTCCCCTGCTAGGGCAATTTGCCCTAGCATCTGCTCCGTACATTAGGAAC
CGGCGGATGCTTCGCCCTCGATCAGGTTGCGGTAGCGCATGACTAGGATCGGGCCAGCCTGCCCCGCCTC
CTCCTTCAAATCGTACTCCGGCAGGTCATTTGACCCGATCAGCTTGCGCACGGTGAAACAGAACTTCTTG
AACTCTCCGGCGCTGCCACTGCGTTCGTAGATCGTCTTGAACAACCATCTGGCTTCTGCCTTGCCTGCGG
CGCGGCGTGCCAGGCGGTAGAGAAAACGGCCGATGCCGGGATCGATCAAAAAGTAATCGGGGTGAACCGT
CAGCACGTCCGGGTTCTTGCCTTCTGTGATCTCGCGGTACATCCAATCAGCTAGCTCGATCTCGATGTAC
TCCGGCCGCCCGGTTTCGCTCTTTACGATCTTGTAGCGGCTAATCAAGGCTTCACCCTCGGATACCGTCA
CCAGGCGGCCGTTCTTGGCCTTCTTCGTACGCTGCATGGCAACGTGCGTGGTGTTTAACCGAATGCAGGT
TTCTACCAGGTCGTCTTTCTGCTTTCCGCCATCGGCTCGCCGGCAGAACTTGAGTACGTCCGCAACGTGT
GGACGGAACACGCGGCCGGGCTTGTCTCCCTTCCCTTCCCGGTATCGGTTCATGGATTCGGTTAGATGGG
AAACCGCCATCAGTACCAGGTCGTAATCCCACACACTGGCCATGCCGGCCGGCCCTGCGGAAACCTCTAC
GTGCCCGTCTGGAAGCTCGTAGCGGATCACCTCGCCAGCTCGTCGGTCACGCTTCGACAGACGGAAAACG
GCCACGTCCATGATGCTGCGACTATCGCGGGTGCCCACGTCATAGAGCATCGGAACGAAAAAATCTGGTT
GCTCGTCGCCCTTGGGCGGCTTCCTAATCGACGGCGCACCGGCTGCCGGCGGTTGCCGGGATTCTTTGCG
GATTCGATCAGCGGCCGCTTGCCACGATTCACCGGGGCGTGCTTCTGCCTCGATGCGTTGCCGCTGGGCG
GCCTGCGCGGCCTTCAACTTCTCCACCAGGTCATCACCCAGCGCCGCGCCGATTTGTACCGGGCCGGATG
GTTTGCGACCGCTCACGCCGATTCCTCGGGCTTGGGGGTTCCAGTGCCATTGCAGGGCCGGCAGACAACC
CAGCCGCTTACGCCTGGCCAACCGCCCGTTCCTCCACACATGGGGCATTCCACGGCGTCGGTGCCTGGTT
GTTCTTGATTTTCCATGCCGCCTCCTTTAGCCGCTAAAATTCATCTACTCATTTATTCATTTGCTCATTT
ACTCTGGTAGCTGCGCGATGTATTCAGATAGCAGCTCGGTAATGGTCTTGCCTTGGCGTACCGCGTACAT
CTTCAGCTTGGTGTGATCCTCCGCCGGCAACTGAAAGTTGACCCGCTTCATGGCTGGCGTGTCTGCCAGG
CTGGCCAACGTTGCAGCCTTGCTGCTGCGTGCGCTCGGACGGCCGGCACTTAGCGTGTTTGTGCTTTTGC
TCATTTTCTCTTTACCTCATTAACTCAAATGAGTTTTGATTTAATTTCAGCGGCCAGCGCCTGGACCTCG
CGGGCAGCGTCGCCCTCGGGTTCTGATTCAAGAACGGTTGTGCCGGCGGCGGCAGTGCCTGGGTAGCTCA
CGCGCTGCGTGATACGGGACTCAAGAATGGGCAGCTCGTACCCGGCCAGCGCCTCGGCAACCTCACCGCC
GATGCGCGTGCCTTTGATCGCCCGCGACACGACAAAGGCCGCTTGTAGCCTTCCATCCGTGACCTCAATG
CGCTGCTTAACCAGCTCCACCAGGTCGGCGGTGGCCCATATGTCGTAAGGGCTTGGCTGCACCGGAATCA
GCACGAAGTCGGCTGCCTTGATCGCGGACACAGCCAAGTCCGCCGCCTGGGGCGCTCCGTCGATCACTAC
GAAGTCGCGCCGGCCGATGGCCTTCACGTCGCGGTCAATCGTCGGGCGGTCGATGCCGACAACGGTTAGC
GGTTGATCTTCCCGCACGGCCGCCCAATCGCGGGCACTGCCCTGGGGATCGGAATCGACTAACAGAACAT
CGGCCCCGGCGAGTTGCAGGGCGCGGGCTAGATGGGTTGCGATGGTCGTCTTGCCTGACCCGCCTTTCTG
GTTAAGTACAGCGATAACCTTCATGCGTTCCCCTTGCGTATTTGTTTATTTACTCATCGCATCATATACG
CAGCGACCGCATGACGCAAGCTGTTTTACTCAAATACACATCACCTTTTTAGACGGCGGCGCTCGGTTTC
TTCAGCGGCCAAGCTGGCCGGCCAGGCCGCCAGCTTGGCATCAGACAAACCGGCCAGGATTTCATGCAGC
CGCACGGTTGAGACGTGCGCGGGCGGCTCGAACACGTACCCGGCCGCGATCATCTCCGCCTCGATCTCTT
CGGTAATGAAAAACGGTTCGTCCTGGCCGTCCTGGTGCGGTTTCATGCTTGTTCCTCTTGGCGTTCATTC
TCGGCGGCCGCCAGGGCGTCGGCCTCGGTCAATGCGTCCTCACGGAAGGCACCGCGCCGCCTGGCCTCGG
TGGGCGTCACTTCCTCGCTGCGCTCAAGTGCGCGGTACAGGGTCGAGCGATGCACGCCAAGCAGTGCAGC
CGCCTCTTTCACGGTGCGGCCTTCCTGGTCGATCAGCTCGCGGGCGTGCGCGATCTGTGCCGGGGTGAGG
GTAGGGCGGGGGCCAAACTTCACGCCTCGGGCCTTGGCGGCCTCGCGCCCGCTCCGGGTGCGGTCGATGA
TTAGGGAACGCTCGAACTCGGCAATGCCGGCGAACACGGTCAACACCATGCGGCCGGCCGGCGTGGTGGT
GTCGGCCCACGGCTCTGCCAGGCTACGCAGGCCCGCGCCGGCCTCCTGGATGCGCTCGGCAATGTCCAGT
AGGTCGCGGGTGCTGCGGGCCAGGCGGTCTAGCCTGGTCACTGTCACAACGTCGCCAGGGCGTAGGTGGT
CAAGCATCCTGGCCAGCTCCGGGCGGTCGCGCCTGGTGCCGGTGATCTTCTCGGAAAACAGCTTGGTGCA
GCCGGCCGCGTGCAGTTCGGCCCGTTGGTTGGTCAAGTCCTGGTCGTCGGTGCTGACGCGGGCATAGCCC
AGCAGGCCAGCGGCGGCGCTCTTGTTCATGGCGTAATGTCTCCGGTTCTAGTCGCAAGTATTCTACTTTA
TGCGACTAAAACACGCGACAAGAAAACGCCAGGAAAAGGGCAGGGCGGCAGCCTGTCGCGTAACTTAGGA
CTTGTGCGACATGTCGTTTTCAGAAGACGGCTGCACTGAACGTCAGAAGCCGACTGCACTATAGCAGCGG
AGGGGTTGGATCAAAGTACTTTAAAGTACTTTAAAGTACTTTAAAGTACTTTGATCCCGAGGGGAACCCT
GTGGTTGGCATGCACATACAAATGGACGAACGGATAAACCTTTTCACGCCCTTTTAAATATCCGATTATT
CTAATAAACGCTCTTTTCTCTTAGGTTTACCCGCCAATATATCCTGTCAAACACTGATAGTTTAAACTGA
AGGCGGGAAACGACAATCTGATCCAAGCTCAAGCTAAGCTTGAGCTCTCCCATATGGTCGACTAGAGCCA
AGCTGATCTCCTTTGCCCCGGAGATCACCATGGACGACTTTCTCTATCTCTACGATCTAGGAAGAAAGTT
CGACGGAGAAGGTGACGATACCATGTTCACCACCGATAATGAGAAGATTAGCCTCTTCAATTTCAGAAAG
AATGCTGACCCACAGATGGTTAGAGAGGCCTACGCGGCAGGTCTCATCAAGACGATCTACCCGAGTAATA
ATCTCCAGGAGATCAAATACCTTCCCAAGAAGGTTAAAGATGCAGTCAAAAGATTCAGGACTAACTGCAT
CAAGAACACAGAGAAAGATATATTTCTCAAGATCAGAAGTACTATTCCAGTATGGACGATTCAAGGCTTG
CTTCATAAACCAAGGCAAGTAATAGAGATTGGAGTCTCTAAGAAAGTAGTTCCTACTGAATCAAAGGCCA
TGGAGTCAAAAATTCAGATCGAGGATCTAACAGAACTCGCCGTGAAGACTGGCGAACAGTTCATACAGAG
TCTTTTACGACTCAATGACAAGAAGAAAATCTTCGTCAACATGGTGGAGCACGACACTCTCGTCTACTCC
AAGAATATCAAAGATACAGTCTCAGAAGACCAAAGGGCTATTGAGACTTTTCAACAAAGGGTAATATCGG
GAAACCTCCTCGGATTCCATTGCCCAGCTATCTGTCACTTCATCAAAAGGACAGTAGAAAAGGAAGGTGG
CACCTACAAATGCCATCATTGCGATAAAGGAAAGGCTATCGTTCAAGATGCCCCTGCCGACAGTGGTCCC
AAAGATGGACCCCCACCCACGAGGAGCATCGTGGAAAAAGAAGACGTTCCAACCACGTCTTCAAAGCAAG
TGGATTGATGTGATATCTCCACTGACGTAAGGGATGACGCACAATCCCACTATCCTTCGCAAGACCCTTC
CTCTATATAAGGAAGTTCATTTCATTTGGAGAGGACTCCGGTATTTTTACAACAATTACCACAACAAAAC
AAACAACAAACAACATTACAATTTACTATTCTAGTCGACCTGCAGGCGGCCGCACTAGTGATATCACAAG
TTTGTACAAAAAAGCAGGCTCCGCGGCCGCCCCCTTCACCATGAAGCTTGCTACTTATCTTAGATCTCTT
ACTAGAGAAGTTCCATGGTATGGATCTTGGTCTTGGTCTTCTGCTGAAAGATGTGGAGTTCTTCCACCAT
CTGCTTCTATTTCTGATTCTGCTTCTACTCCATCTAAGCAAGTTACTTCTTCTCCAGTTGGAGCTCTTTC
TCTTGAACATATGTCTTCTGTTGGAAGAAAGAAGGAAGTTAAGAAGGAAACTAGACTTGGACTTTCTTTT
AAGAAGAAGGGTGGGCGCGCCGACCCAGCTTTCTTGTACAAAGTGGTGATATCAATGGTGAGCAAGGGCG
AGGAGCTGTTCACCGGGGTGGTGCCCATCCTGGTCGAGCTGGACGGCGACGTAAACGGCCACAAGTTCAG
CGTGTCCGGCGAGGGCGAGGGCGATGCCACCTACGGCAAGCTGACCCTGAAGTTCATCTGCACCACCGGC
AAGCTGCCCGTGCCCTGGCCCACCCTCGTGACCACCCTGACCTACGGCGTGCAGTGCTTCAGCCGCTACC
CCGACCACATGAAGCAGCACGACTTCTTCAAGTCCGCCATGCCCGAAGGCTACGTCCAGGAGCGCACCAT
CTTCTTCAAGGACGACGGCAACTACAAGACCCGCGCCGAGGTGAAGTTCGAGGGCGACACCCTGGTGAAC
CGCATCGAGCTGAAGGGCATCGACTTCAAGGAGGACGGCAACATCCTGGGGCACAAGCTGGAGTACAACT
ACAACAGCCACAACGTCTATATCATGGCCGACAAGCAGAAGAACGGCATCAAGGTGAACTTCAAGATCCG
CCACAACATCGAGGACGGCAGCGTGCAGCTCGCCGACCACTACCAGCAGAACACCCCCATCGGCGACGGC
CCCGTGCTGCTGCCCGACAACCACTACCTGAGCACCCAGTCCGCCCTGAGCAAAGACCCCAACGAGAAGC
GCGATCACATGGTCCTGCTGGAGTTCGTGACCGCCGCCGGGATCACTCTCGGCATGGACGAGCTGTACAA
GTAACCGCGGCCATGCTAGAGTCCGCAAAAATCACCAGTCTCTCTCTACAAATCTATCTCTCTCTATTTT
TCTCCAGAATAATGTGTGAGTAGTTCCCAGATAAGGGAATTAGGGTTCTTATAGGGTTTCGCTCATGTGT
TGAGCATATAAGAAACCCTTAGTATGTATTTGTATTTGTAAAATACTTCTATCAATAAAATTTCTAATTC
CTAAAACCAAAATCCAGTGACCTGCAGGCATGCGACGTCGGGCCCTCTAGAGGATCCCCGGGTACCGCGA
ATTATCGATCATGAGCGGAGAATTAAGGGAGTCACGTTATGACCCCCGCCGATGACGCGGGACAAGCCGT
TTTACGTTTGGAACTGACAGAACCGCAACGTTGAAGGAGCCACTGAGCCGCGGGTTTCTGGAGTTTAATG
AGCTAAGCACATACGTCAGAAACCATTATTGCGCGTTCAAAAGTCGCCTAAGGTCACTATCAGCTAGCAA
ATATTTCTTGTCAAAAATGCTCCACTGACGTTCCATAAATTCCCCTCGGTATCCAATTAGAGTCTCATAT
TCACTCTCAACTCGATCGAGGCATGATTGAACAAGATGGATTGCACGCAGGTTCTCCGGCCGCTTGGGTG
GAGAGGCTATTCGGCTATGACTGGGCACAACAGACAATCGGCTGCTCTGATGCCGCCGTGTTCCGGCTGT
CAGCGCAGGGGCGCCCGGTTCTTTTTGTCAAGACCGACCTGTCCGGTGCCCTGAATGAACTCCAAGACGA
GGCAGCGCGGCTATCGTGGCTGGCCACGACGGGCGTTCCTTGCGCAGCTGTGCTCGACGTTGTCACTGAA
GCGGGAAGGGACTGGCTGCTATTGGGCGAAGTGCCGGGGCAGGATCTCCTGTCATCTCACCTTGCTCCTG
CCGAGAAAGTATCCATCATGGCTGATGCAATGCGGCGGCTGCATACGCTTGATCCGGCTACCTGCCCATT
CGACCACCAAGCGAAACATCGCATCGAGCGAGCACGTACTCGGATGGAAGCCGGTCTTGTCGATCAGGAT
GATCTGGACGAAGAGCATCAGGGGCTCGCGCCAGCCGAACTGTTCGCCAGGCTCAAGGCGCGGATGCCCG
ACGGCGAGGATCTCGTCGTGACCCACGGCGATGCCTGCTTGCCGAATATCATGGTGGAAAATGGCCGCTT
TTCTGGATTCATCGACTGTGGCCGGCTGGGTGTGGCGGACCGCTATCAGGACATAGCGTTGGCTACCCGT
GATATTGCTGAAGAGCTTGGCGGCGAATGGGCTGACCGCTTCCTCGTGCTTTACGGTATCGCCGCTCCCG
ATTCGCAGCGCATCGCCTTCTATCGCCTTCTTGACGAGTTCTTCTGAGCGGGACTCTGGGGTTCGGACTC
TAGCTAGAGTCAAGCAGATCGTTCAAACATTTGGCAATAAAGTTTCTTAAGATTGAATCCTGTTGCCGGT
CTTGCGATGATTATCATATAATTTCTGTTGAATTACGTTAAGCATGTAATAATTAACATGTAATGCATGA
CGTTATTTATGAGATGGGTTTTTATGATTAGAGTCCCGCAATTATACATTTAATACGCGATAGAAAACAA
AATATAGCGCGCAAACTAGGATAAATTATCGCGCGCGGTGTCATCTATGTTACTAGATCGACCGGCATGC
AAGCTGATAATTCAATTCGGCGTTAATTCAGTACATTAAAAACGTCCGCAATGTGTTATTAAGTTGTCTA
AGCGTCAATTTGTTTACACCACAATATATCCTGCCACCAGCCAGCCAACAGCTCCCCGACCGGCAGCTCG
GCACAAAATCACCACTCGATACAGGCAGCCCATCAGTCCGGGACGGCGTCAGCGGGAGAGCCGTTGTAAG
GCGGCAGACTTTGCTCATGTTACCGATGCTATTCGGAAGAACGGCAACTAAGCTGCCGGGTTTGAAACAC
GGATGATCTCGCGGAGGGTAGCATGTTGATTGTAACGATGACAGAGCGTTGCTGCCTGTGATCAATTCGG
GCACGAACCCAGTGGACATAAGCCTGTTCGGTTCGTAAGCTGTAATGCAAGTAGCGTATGCGCTCACGCA
ACTGGTCCAGAACCTTGACCGAACGCAGCGGTGGTAACGGCGCAGTGGCGGTTTTCATGGCTTGTTATGA
CTGTTTTTTTGGGGTACAGTCTATGCCTCGGGCATCCAAGCAGCAAGCGCGTTACGCCGTGGGTCGATGT
TTGATGTTATGGAGCAGCAACGATGTTACGCAGCAGGGCAGTCGCCCTAAAACAAAGTTAAACATCATGG
GGGAAGCGGTGATCGCCGAAGTATCGACTCAACTATCAGAGGTAGTTGGCGTCATCGAGCGCCATCTCGA
ACCGACGTTGCTGGCCGTACATTTGTACGGCTCCGCAGT
Features (pLannotate 1.2.2; 23 found; start..end, strand, type, name):
    925..1513    +  rep_origin     ori: high-copy-number ColE1/pMB1/pBR322/pUC origin of replication
   1699..1839    -  misc_feature   bom: basis of mobility region from pBR322
   1941..1980    -  CDS            rop (fragment): Rop protein, which maintains plasmids at low copy number; rop
   2183..2377    -  rep_origin     pVS1 oriV: origin of replication for the Pseudomonas plasmid pVS1 (Heeb et al., 2000)
   2443..3516    -  CDS            pVS1 RepA: replication protein from the Pseudomonas plasmid pVS1 (Heeb et al., 2000)
   3945..4574    -  CDS            pVS1 StaA: stability protein from the Pseudomonas plasmid pVS1 (Heeb et al., 2000)
   5134..5535    -  CDS            Y4CG_SINFN (fragment): Protein inferred from homology: Swiss-Prot protein existence level 3. From Sinorhizobium fredii (strain NBRC 101917 / NGR234).
   5905..5929    -  misc_feature   RB T-DNA repeat: right border repeat from nopaline C58 T-DNA
   6622..6966    +  promoter       CaMV 35S promoter: strong constitutive promoter from cauliflower mosaic virus
   6919..6965    +  promoter       minimal CaMV 35S promoter: minimal 35S promoter from cauliflower mosaic virus
   6998..7023    +  misc_feature   TMV Ω (fragment): translational enhancer from the tobacco mosaic virus 5'-leader sequence (Gallie et al., 1988)
   7066..7090    +  protein_bind   attB1: mutant version of attB; recombination site for the Gateway® BP reaction BP Clonase™
   7373..7397    -  protein_bind   attB2: mutant version of attB; recombination site for the Gateway® BP reaction BP Clonase™
   7405..8124    +  CDS            EGFP: the original enhanced GFP (Yang et al., 1996) mammalian codon-optimized
   8189..8348    +  polyA_signal   CaMV poly(A) signal (fragment): cauliflower mosaic virus polyadenylation signal
   8375..8397    -  misc_feature   MCS (fragment): pUC18/19 multiple cloning site
   8490..8669    +  promoter       NOS promoter: nopaline synthase promoter
   8703..9494    +  CDS            neo: KKA2_KLEPN - Also known as kan, nptII. Experimental evidence at protein level: Swiss-Prot protein existence level 1. Resistance to kanamycin, neomycin, paromomycin, ribostamycin, butirosin and gentamicin B. From Klebsiella pneumoniae.
   9537..9789    +  terminator     NOS terminator: nopaline synthase terminator and poly(A) signal
   9882..9906    -  misc_feature   LB T-DNA repeat: left border repeat from nopaline C58 T-DNA
  10165..10188   +  promoter       Pc promoter (fragment): intI1 (promoter lies within the coding sequence); class 1 integron promoter
  10364..10420   +  CDS            GmR (fragment): gentamycin acetyltransferase; aacC1; confers resistance to gentamycin
  10431..679     +  CDS            SmR (fragment) (across the origin): aminoglycoside adenylyltransferase (Murphy, 1985); aadA; confers resistance to spectinomycin and streptomycin
