[The description below was written by a language model from this plasmid's Addgene catalogue record and pLannotate feature annotations shown in this document.]
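Description:
Shim_ProRS_TP_GFP_pK7FWG2 is a plant expression construct built in the Gateway-compatible binary vector pK7FWG2, designed for Agrobacterium-mediated T-DNA delivery. The roughly 10.5 kb backbone carries a high-copy ColE1/pUC-type origin with a pBR322 bom region for propagation in E. coli, together with the pVS1 oriV, RepA and StaA functions that allow replication and stable maintenance in Agrobacterium. Bacterial selection is by spectinomycin through an aadA (SmR) gene; the annotation also picks up small integron-derived fragments (Pc promoter, a gentamicin acetyltransferase remnant) adjacent to it, which appear to be vestigial.

Between the nopaline-type right and left T-DNA border repeats lie two cassettes. In the first, the CaMV 35S promoter, followed by a short fragment annotated as the TMV Ω leader, drives the insert, which is flanked by attB1 and attB2 sites left by the Gateway recombination. The insert is the N-terminal transit peptide of a putative cytosolic prolyl-tRNA synthetase (ProRS) from the parasitic plant Sapria himalayana. It sits directly upstream of EGFP to give a C-terminal GFP fusion, terminated by the CaMV poly(A) signal. The second cassette places nptII (neo) under the NOS promoter and terminator, providing kanamycin selection in plant cells.

According to the record, the construct is used to determine where this peptide directs GFP in Nicotiana benthamiana, so that fluorescence reveals its subcellular targeting. This fits the associated work on tRNA metabolism in plant organelles.
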