Addgene plasmid #202651: Shim_ProRS_TP_GFP_pK7FWG2
Purpose: Determine where transit peptide targets GFP in N. benthamiana
Depositing lab: Daniel Sloan. Depositing organization: Colorado State University, Fort Collins. Publication: Photosynthetic demands on translational machinery drive retention of redundant tRNA metabolism in plant organelles. DeTar RA, Chustecki JM, Martinez-Hottovy A, Ceriotti LF, Broz AK, Lou X, Sanchez-Puerta MV, Elowsky C, Christensen AC, Sloan DB. Proc Natl Acad Sci U S A. 2024 Dec 24;121(52):e2421485121. doi: 10.1073/pnas.2421485121. Epub 2024 Dec 18. PubMed 39693336.
Backbone
  Vector backbone: pK7FWG2
  Vector type: Plant Expression
Growth in bacteria
  Bacterial resistance: Spectinomycin, 50 μg/mL
  Growth temperature: 37°C
  Growth strain: DH5alpha
  Copy number: High Copy
Gene/Insert
  Gene/Insert name: N-terminal transit peptide from putative cytosolic ProRS
  Species: Sapria himilayana
  Tag / fusion protein: Green Florescent Protien (C terminal on insert)
  Cloning method: Gateway Cloning
Terms and licenses: Academic/Nonprofit Terms; Industry Terms: Not Available to Industry
Depositor comments: Please visit https://www.biorxiv.org/content/10.1101/2023.08.01.551541v2 for bioRxiv preprint.
How to cite: Shim_ProRS_TP_GFP_pK7FWG2 was a gift from Daniel Sloan (Addgene plasmid # 202651 ; http://n2t.net/addgene:202651 ; RRID:Addgene_202651)
